>Addgene plasmid #246059 | pBA1398 | addgene full sequence | sequence record 488905 | Addgene NGS Result
AAAAAACTGCAAAAAATAGTTTGACAGGACACGTGTCCAACTTTAAGATGTACCCAAAGTTGGACACGTG
TCCAACTTTGAATTCAAAAGATCTTTTAAGAAGGAGATATACTGATGATGGAATTTAAAGACTTTTCAAC
GGGTCTTTATGTAGCAGCTAAGTTTTCAGAATTAACACTTGATGCGCTGGAAGAACTTCAGCGCTCTTTA
CGTGTTCCTAATCCAGTTCCTAGAGAAAAAATTCATTCGACTATATGTTATTCAAGAGTAAATGTTCCAT
ATGTTCCATCGAGTGGAAGTTTTGAAGTAGCTTCTTCTGGACATTTAGAAGTATGGAAAACACAAGATGG
ATCGACTCTTGTACTTGTGCTAGATTCTGAATATCTGCGCTGTCGACACATGTATGCGCGGGCACTAGGT
GCTACACATGATTTTGATGATTACACACCGCATATAACATTGTCTTATAATGTTGGGCCCTTATCATTTA
GCGGTGATGTACAAATTCCGGTCGTATTAGATCGTGAATACAAAGAGCCTCTTAAACTCGATTGGGCAGA
TGATTTAAAATAAAGGATCTCCAGGCATCAAATAAAACGAAAGGCTCAGTCGAAAGACTGGGCCTTTCGT
TTTATCTGTTGTTTGTCGGTGAACGCTCTCTACTAGAGTCACACTGGCTCACCTTCGGGTGGGCCTTTCT
GCGTTTATAGAAGACCAAGGAGGACTTTGGCAGGTGCTCTCCTGAGTAGGACAAATCCGCCGCCCTAGAC
CTAGGGTACGGGTTTTGCTGCCCGCAAACGGGCTGTTCTGGTGTTGCTAGTTTGTTATCAGAATCGCAGA
TCCGGCTTCAGCCGGTTTGCCGGCTGAAAGCACTATTTCTTCCAGAATTGCCATGATTTTTTCCCCACGG
GAGGCGTCACTGGCTCCCGTGTTGTCGGCAGCTTTGATTCGATAAGCAGCATCGCCTGTTTCAGGCTGTC
TATGTGTGACTGTTGAGCTGTAACAAGTTGTCTCAGGTGTTCAATTTCATGTTCTAGTTGCTTTGTTTTA
CTGGTTTCACCTGTTCTATTAGGTGTTACATGCTGTTCATCTGTTACATTGTCGATCTGTTCATGGTGAA
CAGCTTTGAATGCACCAAAAACTCGTAAAAGCTCTGATGTATCTATCTTTTTTACACCGTTTTCATCTGT
GCATATGGACAGTTTTCCCTTTGATATGTAACGGTGAACAGTTGTTCTACTTTTGTTTGTTAGTCTTGAT
GCTTCACTGATAGATACAAGAGCCATAAGAACCTCAGATCCTTCCGTATTTAGCCAGTATGTTCTCTAGT
GTGGTTCGTTGTTTTTGCGTGAGCCATGAGAACGAACCATTGAGATCATACTTACTTTGCATGTCACTCA
AAAATTTTGCCTCAAAACTGGTGAGCTGAATTTTTGCAGTTAAAGCATCGTGTAGTGTTTTTCTTAGTCC
GTTATGTAGGTAGGAATCTGATGTAATGGTTGTTGGTATTTTGTCACCATTCATTTTTATCTGGTTGTTC
TCAAGTTCGGTTACGAGATCCATTTGTCTATCTAGTTCAACTTGGAAAATCAACGTATCAGTCGGGCGGC
CTCGCTTATCAACCACCAATTTCATATTGCTGTAAGTGTTTAAATCTTTACTTATTGGTTTCAAAACCCA
TTGGTTAAGCCTTTTAAACTCATGGTAGTTATTTTCAAGCATTAACATGAACTTAAATTCATCAAGGCTA
ATCTCTATATTTGCCTTGTGAGTTTTCTTTTGTGTTAGTTCTTTTAATAACCACTCATAAATCCTCATAG
AGTATTTGTTTTCAAAAGACTTAACATGTTCCAGATTATATTTTATGAATTTTTTTAACTGGAAAAGATA
AGGCAATATCTCTTCACTAAAAACTAATTCTAATTTTTCGCTTGAGAACTTGGCATAGTTTGTCCACTGG
AAAATCTCAAAGCCTTTAACCAAAGGATTCCTGATTTCCACAGTTCTCGTCATCAGCTCTCTGGTTGCTT
TAGCTAATACACCATAAGCATTTTCCCTACTGATGTTCATCATCTGAGCGTATTGGTTATAAGTGAACGA
TACCGTCCGTTCTTTCCTTGTAGGGTTTTCAATCGTGGGGTTGAGTAGTGCCACACAGCATAAAATTAGC
TTGGTTTCATGCTCCGTTAAGTCATAGCGACTAATCGCTAGTTCATTTGCTTTGAAAACAACTAATTCAG
ACATACATCTCAATTGGTCTAGGTGATTTTAATCACTATACCAATTGAGATGGGCTAGTCAATGATAATT
ACTAGTCCTTTTCCTTTGAGTTGTGGGTATCTGTAAATTCTGCTAGACCTTTGCTGGAAAACTTGTAAAT
TCTGCTATACCCTCTGTAAATTCCGCTAGACCTTTGTGTGTTTTTTTTGTTTATATTCAAGTGGTTATAA
TTTATAGAATAAAGAAAGAATAAAAAAAGATAAAAAGAATAGATCCCAGCCCTGTGTATAACTCACTACT
TTAGTCAGTTCCGCAGTATTACAAAAGGATGTCGCAAACGCTGTTTGCTCCTCTACAAAACAGACCTTAA
AACCCTAAAGGCTTAAGTAGCACCCTCGCAAGCTCGGGCAAATCGCTGAATATTCCTTTTGTCTCCGACC
ATCAGGCACCTGAGTCGCTGTCTTTTTCGTGACATTCAGTTCGCTGCGCTCACGGCTCTGGCAGTGAATG
GGGGTAAATGGCACTACAGGCGCCTTTTATGGATTCATGCAAGGAAACTACCCATAATACAAGAAAAGCC
CGTCACGGGCTTCTCAGGGCGTTTTATGGCGGGTCTGCTATGTGGTGCTATCTGACTTTTTGCTGTTCAG
CAGTTCCTGCCCTCTGATTTTCCAGTCTGACCACTTCGGATTATCCCGTGACAGGTCATTCAGACTGGCT
AATGCACCCAGTAAGGCAGCGGTATCATCAACAGGCTTACCCGTCTTACTGTCCCTGTGTCAGATTTCTT
ACTTTATTCAGGCGATTACGTGTTACAACCAATTAACCAATTCTGATTAGAAAAACTCATCGAGCATCAA
ATGAAACTGCAATTTATTCATATCAGGATTATCAATACCATATTTTTGAAAAAGCCGTTTCTGTAATGAA
GGAGAAAACTCACCGAGGCAGTTCCATAGGATGGCAAGATCCTGGTATCGGTCTGCGATTCCGACTCGTC
CAACATCAATACAACCTATTAATTTCCCCTCGTCAAAAATAAGGTTATCAAGTGAGAAATCACCATGAGT
GACGACTGAATCCGGTGAGAATGGCAAAAGCTTATGCATTTCTTTCCAGACTTGTTCAACAGGCCAGCCA
TTACGCTCGTCATCAAAATCACTCGCATCAACCAAACCGTTATTCATTCGTGATTGCGCCTGAGCGAGGC
GAAATACGCGATCGCTGTTAAAAGGACAATTACAAACAGGAATCGAATGCAACCGGCGCAGGAACACTGC
CAGCGCATCAACAATATTTTCACCTGAATCAGGATATTCTTCTAATACCTGGAATGCTGTTTTCCCGGGG
ATCGCAGTGGTGAGTAACCATGCATCATCAGGAGTACGGATAAAATGCTTGATGGTCGGAAGAGGCATAA
ATTCCGTCAGCCAGTTTAGTCTGACCATCTCATCTGTAACATCATTGGCAACGCTACCTTTGCCATGTTT
CAGAAACAACTCTGGCGCATCGGGCTTCCCATACAATCGATAGATTGTCGCACCTGATTGCCCGACATTA
TCGCGAGCCCATTTATACCCATATAAATCAGCATCCATGTTGGAATTTAATCGCGGCCTGGAGCAAGACG
TTTCCCGTTGAATATGGCTCATAACACCCCTTGTATTACTGTTTATGTAAGCAGACAGTTTTATTGTTCA
TGATGATATATTTTTATCTTGTGCAATGTAACATCAGAGATTTTGAGACACAACGTGGCTTTGTTGAATA
AATCGAACTTTTGCTGAGTTGAAGGATCAGCACCTGCCCGAACCAGAGACTTATCTCAGGACGTCTTACG
AAAATAACTCAAGCTGAATAACGTGCTGCAGATGGCGGGTGAATGCGGCATCGTCTACCTCCGGCATTCC
CAGCACGTAAATCCCGTCCAGTCCACAGACCAGCGAAATCAGCCGCCAGGCGATATTTTCGGCGCTATCG
CGCAGGGTAAATTCGCCAGCGGCATGGCCCGCGCGAATGATCCTGACCGCTTCGTCATGCCACAGGTTCA
TGGTCAGCAGGTACGCGCTTTTGATTTCCGGATCGCTGTCGGCCAGCAGCTGCGCCTGGCGCCACAGGCG
GATATAGGGCTCCAGCCGTCCGTCCTCGCTGCCGAGGGCGGAAAACAGCTGTTCACGCCAGCCGGCGGTG
CGCGAAAGGCGCTGCAGATCCATCATCTCGCGGATCACGCGGATAAACGCCTGGGATTTTAGCTCGCCGG
AGGAGGTGAAATGGTGGTGGACCTGGCCTGCGGCGACGCCCGCGGCGGTGGCGATGTTGCGGACCGTCAT
ACCGGTAAACCCTTGATCCAGCGCGACGCGCATGGCGGCCTGCATGATGGTTTCCCGACGTTCTTCGCGA
TTCAGATAGCCCATATTGTCACCTCCTTATCCACACATTATACGAGCCGGATGATTAATGGGGAACCTTA
CCAGAGGGCGCCCCAGCTGGCAATTCCTCTTAAGTAAGTAAGAGTATACGTATATCGGCTAATAACGTAT
TAAGGCGCTTCGGCGCCTTTTTTTATGGGGGTATTTTCATCCCAATCCACACGTCCAACGCACAGCAAAC
ACCACGTCGACCCTATCAGCTGCGTGCTTTCTATGAGTCGTTGCTGCATAAC
Features (pLannotate 1.2.2; 8 found; start..end, strand, type, name):
    115..570     +  CDS            57B: VG57B_BPT4 - Protein predicted: Swiss-Prot protein existence level 4. From Enterobacteria phage T4 (Bacteriophage T4).
    589..660     +  terminator     rrnB T1 terminator: transcription terminator T1 from the E. coli rrnB gene
    676..703     +  terminator     T7Te terminator: phage T7 early transcription terminator
    736..756     +  terminator     rrnB T1 terminator (fragment): Escherichia coli rrnB; transcription terminator T1 from the E. coli rrnB gene
   1294..2244    -  CDS            Rep101: RepA protein needed for replication with the pSC101 origin; rep101
   2292..2514    -  rep_origin     pSC101 ori: low-copy replication origin that requires the Rep101 protein
   3057..3872    -  CDS            KanR: aminoglycoside phosphotransferase; aph(3')-Ia; confers resistance to kanamycin in bacteria or G418 (Geneticin®) in eukaryotes
   4656..4679    -  promoter       trc promoter (fragment): strong E. coli promoter; hybrid between the trp and lac UV5 promoters
