[The description below was written by a language model from this plasmid's Addgene catalogue record and pLannotate feature annotations shown in this document.]
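Description:
pBA1398 is a 4,882 nt bacterial expression plasmid built on a pSC101-type backbone for producing the bacteriophage T4 protein Acb1 (anti-CBASS 1) in E. coli. Replication depends on the pSC101 origin together with the plasmid-encoded Rep101 (RepA) initiator protein, and selection is by kanamycin resistance from the aph(3')-Ia aminoglycoside phosphotransferase gene. The catalogue entry lists the plasmid as high copy, whereas the annotated pSC101 origin is classically a low-copy replicon. The record does not say whether a copy-up variant of Rep101 is present, so this discrepancy cannot be resolved from the available information. The insert species is recorded as E. coli, although the annotated coding sequence matches a phage T4 protein (57B), consistent with the stated T4 origin of Acb1.

The Acb1 open reading frame lies near the start of the sequence and is followed by a stack of transcription terminators: rrnB T1, the phage T7 early terminator T7Te, and an additional rrnB T1 fragment. Together these insulate the rest of the plasmid from read-through. Expression is stated to be driven by the pJEx promoter. This element was not detected by the automated annotation, but it presumably sits immediately upstream of the coding sequence. A short trc promoter fragment is annotated on the opposite strand elsewhere in the backbone. It may drive a regulator gene, but the feature table identifies none. The construct was assembled by Golden Gate cloning.

Acb1 is known as a phage-encoded enzyme that degrades cyclic nucleotide second messengers to counteract bacterial immune signalling. The associated study concerns a miniature CRISPR-Cas10 system that acts through an inverse signalling pathway. The plasmid is therefore likely used to test how an anti-defence nuclease affects that immunity in vivo, although the record does not state the specific experiment.
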