Addgene plasmid #246059: pBA1398
Purpose: Bacterial expression of T4 Acb1 under control of the pJex promoter
Depositing lab: Jennifer Doudna. Depositing organization: University of California, Berkeley. Publication: A miniature CRISPR-Cas10 enzyme confers immunity by an inverse signaling pathway. Doherty EE, Adler BA, Yoon PH, Hsieh K, Loi K, Armbuster EG, Lahiri A, Bolling CS, Wilcox XE, Akkati A, Iavarone AT, Pogliano J, Doudna JA. bioRxiv [Preprint]. 2025 Apr 1:2025.03.28.646030. doi: 10.1101/2025.03.28.646030. PubMed 40196485.
Backbone
  Vector backbone: SC101
  Vector type: Bacterial Expression
Growth in bacteria
  Bacterial resistance: Kanamycin, 50 μg/mL
  Growth temperature: 37°C
  Growth strain: NEB 10-beta
  Copy number: High Copy
Gene/Insert
  Gene/Insert name: Anti CBASS 1
  Species: E. coli
  Promoter: pJEX promoter
  Cloning method: Golden Gate
Terms and licenses: Academic/Nonprofit Terms; Industry Terms: Not Available to Industry
Depositor comments: Please visit https://doi.org/10.1101/2025.03.28.646030 for the bioRxiv preprint.
How to cite: pBA1398 was a gift from Jennifer Doudna (Addgene plasmid # 246059 ; http://n2t.net/addgene:246059 ; RRID:Addgene_246059)
